Addgene plasmid #221826: pdU6-2_sgRNA2-5-HT2AR-isoformBFH
Purpose: Plasmid to express gRNA2 (ggaaaagccgctaattacag) for editing at the end of Drosophila 5-HT2AR isoforms B, F and H coding frame
Depositing lab: Quentin Gaudry. Depositing organization: University of Maryland, College Park. Publication: Serotonin acts through multiple cellular targets during an olfactory critical period. Mallick A, Tan HL, Epstein JM, Gaudry Q, Dacks AM. bioRxiv [Preprint]. 2024 Apr 14:2024.04.14.589413. doi: 10.1101/2024.04.14.589413. PubMed 38645269.
Backbone
  Vector backbone: pdU6-2
  Vector type: Insect Expression, CRISPR
Growth in bacteria
  Bacterial resistance: Ampicillin, 100 μg/mL
  Growth temperature: 37°C
  Growth strain: DH5alpha
  Copy number: High Copy
Gene/Insert
  Gene/Insert name: d5-HT2AR isoforms BFH gRNA2
  gRNA/shRNA sequence: ggaaaagccgctaattacag
  Species: D. melanogaster (fly)
  Entrez Gene: 5-HT2 (a.k.a. Dmel_CG1056, 5-HT2Dro, 5-HT[2]Dro, 5-HT[[2Dro]], 5-HT[[2]], 5-HT[[2]]Dro, 5-ht2Dro, 5HT-R82A, 5HT-dro[[1]], 5HT2-Dro, 5HT2Dro, 5HT[[2Dro]], CG1056, Dm5HT2, Dmel\CG1056, d5-HT2, l(3)82CDb)
  Promoter: Drosophila U6 promoter
  Cloning method: Restriction Enzyme; 5′ cloning site unknown (unknown if destroyed); 3′ cloning site NA (unknown if destroyed)
  Sequencing primers: 5′ NA
Terms and licenses: Academic/Nonprofit Terms; Industry Terms: Not Available to Industry
Depositor comments: Please visit https://doi.org/10.1101/2024.04.14.589413 for bioRxiv preprint.
How to cite: pdU6-2_sgRNA2-5-HT2AR-isoformBFH was a gift from Quentin Gaudry (Addgene plasmid # 221826 ; http://n2t.net/addgene:221826 ; RRID:Addgene_221826)
