[The description below was written by a language model from this plasmid's Addgene catalogue record and pLannotate feature annotations shown in this document.]
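Description:
pdU6-2_sgRNA2-5-HT2AR-isoformBFH is a small (about 3.5 kb) guide RNA expression plasmid for CRISPR/Cas9 genome editing in Drosophila melanogaster, built on the pdU6-2 backbone. It is propagated in E. coli as a high-copy plasmid through a ColE1/pUC-type origin and selected with ampicillin via the β-lactamase gene. The backbone has the layout of a general phagemid cloning vector. It carries an f1 origin, flanking T7 and T3 promoters, and remnants of the lac region (lac promoter and operator, CAP binding site, and fragments of lacZα and lacI). These are carried-over cloning elements and play no part in guide expression in flies.

The functional cassette consists of the Drosophila U6-2 snRNA promoter, an RNA polymerase III promoter, followed by a short gap of about 20 nt that corresponds to the cloned spacer, and then the Streptococcus pyogenes Cas9 guide RNA scaffold. Together these yield a single chimeric sgRNA. A short fragment annotated as similar to the dU6-3 promoter lies just downstream of the scaffold. The record does not explain its role, and it may simply be U6 flanking sequence.

The guide, designated gRNA2, targets the serotonin receptor gene 5-HT2A (CG1056) near the end of the coding frame shared by isoforms B, F and H. The plasmid encodes no Cas9 and no fly selection marker, so the nuclease must be supplied separately. The target position suggests C-terminal modification of these isoforms, but the record names no donor template and does not state the intended edit. The guide's numbering suggests that it is one of a set.
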