Features (pLannotate 1.2.2; 14 found; start..end, strand, type, name):
    505..1365    -  CDS            AmpR: β-lactamase; bla; confers resistance to ampicillin, carbenicillin, and related antibiotics
   1366..1470    -  promoter       AmpR promoter: bla
   1497..1953    +  rep_origin     f1 ori (sequence partly withheld): f1 bacteriophage origin of replication; arrow indicates direction of (+) strand synthesis
   1957..2112    -  CDS            lacZα (fragment): LacZα fragment of β-galactosidase; lacZ fragment
   2120..2138    +  promoter       T7 promoter: promoter for bacteriophage T7 RNA polymerase
   2159..2558    +  promoter       dU6-2 promoter: RNA polymerase III promoter for Drosophila U6-2 snRNA (Das et al., 1987)
   2579..2654    +  misc_RNA       gRNA scaffold: guide RNA scaffold for the Streptococcus pyogenes CRISPR/Cas9 system
   2662..2760    +  promoter       dU6-3 promoter (fragment): RNA polymerase III promoter for Drosophila U6-3 snRNA (Port et al., 2014)
   2785..2803    -  promoter       T3 promoter: promoter for bacteriophage T3 RNA polymerase
   2848..2864    -  protein_bind   lac operator: The lac repressor binds to the lac operator to inhibit transcription in E. coli. This inhibition can be relieved by adding lactose or isopropyl-β-D-thiogalactopyranoside (IPTG). lac repressor encoded by lacI
   2872..2902    -  promoter       lac promoter: promoter for the E. coli lac operon
   2917..2938    -  protein_bind   CAP binding site: CAP binding activates transcription in the presence of cAMP. E. coli catabolite activator protein
   2951..3043    -  CDS            lacI (fragment): lac repressor; lacI; The lac repressor binds to the lac operator to inhibit transcription in E. coli. This inhibition can be relieved by adding lactose or isopropyl-β-D-thiogalactopyranoside (IPTG).
   3226..334     -  rep_origin     ori (across the origin): high-copy-number ColE1/pMB1/pBR322/pUC origin of replication
>Addgene plasmid #221826 | pdU6-2_sgRNA2-5-HT2AR-isoformBFH | addgene full sequence | sequence record 442850 | Addgene NGS Result
GCACGAACCCCCCGTTCAGCCCGACCGCTGCGCCTTATCCGGTAACTATCGTCTTGAGTCCAACCCGGTA
AGACACGACTTATCGCCACTGGCAGCAGCCACTGGTAACAGGATTAGCAGAGCGAGGTATGTAGGCGGTG
CTACAGAGTTCTTGAAGTGGTGGCCTAACTACGGCTACACTAGAAGAACAGTATTTGGTATCTGCGCTCT
GCTGAAGCCAGTTACCTTCGGAAAAAGAGTTGGTAGCTCTTGATCCGGCAAACAAACCACCGCTGGTAGC
GGTGGTTTTTTTGTTTGCAAGCAGCAGATTACGCGCAGAAAAAAAGGATCTCAAGAAGATCCTTTGATCT
TTTCTACGGGGTCTGACGCTCAGTGGAACGAAAACTCACGTTAAGGGATTTTGGTCATGAGATTATCAAA
AAGGATCTTCACCTAGATCCTTTTAAATTAAAAATGAAGTTTTAAATCAATCTAAAGTATATATGAGTAA
ACTTGGTCTGACAGTTACCAATGCTTAATCAGTGAGGCACCTATCTCAGCGATCTGTCTATTTCGTTCAT
CCATAGTTGCCTGACTCCCCGTCGTGTAGATAACTACGATACGGGAGGGCTTACCATCTGGCCCCAGTGC
TGCAATGATACCGCGAGACCCACGCTCACCGGCTCCAGATTTATCAGCAATAAACCAGCCAGCCGGAAGG
GCCGAGCGCAGAAGTGGTCCTGCAACTTTATCCGCCTCCATCCAGTCTATTAATTGTTGCCGGGAAGCTA
GAGTAAGTAGTTCGCCAGTTAATAGTTTGCGCAACGTTGTTGCCATTGCTACAGGCATCGTGGTGTCACG
CTCGTCGTTTGGTATGGCTTCATTCAGCTCCGGTTCCCAACGATCAAGGCGAGTTACATGATCCCCCATG
TTGTGCAAAAAAGCGGTTAGCTCCTTCGGTCCTCCGATCGTTGTCAGAAGTAAGTTGGCCGCAGTGTTAT
CACTCATGGTTATGGCAGCACTGCATAATTCTCTTACTGTCATGCCATCCGTAAGATGCTTTTCTGTGAC
TGGTGAGTACTCAACCAAGTCATTCTGAGAATAGTGTATGCGGCGACCGAGTTGCTCTTGCCCGGCGTCA
ATACGGGATAATACCGCGCCACATAGCAGAACTTTAAAAGTGCTCATCATTGGAAAACGTTCTTCGGGGC
GAAAACTCTCAAGGATCTTACCGCTGTTGAGATCCAGTTCGATGTAACCCACTCGTGCACCCAACTGATC
TTCAGCATCTTTTACTTTCACCAGCGTTTCTGGGTGAGCAAAAACAGGAAGGCAAAATGCCGCAAAAAAG
GGAATAAGGGCGACACGGAAATGTTGAATACTCATACTCTTCCTTTTTCAATATTATTGAAGCATTTATC
AGGGTTATTGTCTCATGAGCGGATACATATTTGAATGTATTTAGAAAAATAAACAAATAGGGGTTCCGCG
CACATTTCCCCGAAAAGTGCCACCTG
[116 nt withheld, positions 1497-1612]
ACCACGTTC
[91 nt withheld, positions 1622-1712]
A
[49 nt withheld, positions 1714-1762]
CCTTTGACGTTGGAGTCCACGTTCTTT
[37 nt withheld, positions 1790-1826]
ACCCTATCTCGGTCTATTCTTTTGATTTATAAGGGATTTTGCCGATTTCGGCCTATTGGTTAAAAAAATG
AGCTGATTTAACAAAAATTTAACGCGAATTTTAACAAAATATTAACGCTTACAATTTCCATTCGCCATTC
AGGCTGCGCAACTGTTGGGAAGGGCGATCGGTGCGGGCCTCTTCGCTATTACGCCAGCTGGCGAAAGGGG
GATGTGCTGCAAGGCGATTAAGTTGGGTAACGCCAGGGTTTTCCCAGTCACGACGTTGTAAAACGACGGC
CAGTGAGCGCGCGTAATACGACTCACTATAGGGCGAATTGGGTACAAGCTTGGTTCGACTTGCAGCCTGA
AATACGGCACGAGTAGGAAAAGCCGAGTCAAATGCCGAATGCAGAGTCTCATTACAGCACAATCAACTCA
AGAAAAACTCGACACTTTTTTACCATTTGCACTTAAATCCTTTTTTATTCGTTATGTATACTTTTTTTGG
TCCCTAACCAAAACAAAACCAAACTCTCTTAGTCGTGCCTCTATATTTAAAACTATCAATTTATTATAGT
CAATAAATCGAACTGTGTTTTCAACAAACGAACAATAGGACACTTTGATTCTAAAGGAAATTTTGAAAAT
CTTAAGCAGAGGGTTCTTAAGACCATTTGCCAATTCTTATAATTCTCAACTGCTCTTTCCTGATGTTGAT
CATTTATATAGGTATGTTTTCCTCAATACTTCGGAAAAGCCGCTAATTACAGGTTTTAGAGCTAGAAATA
GCAAGTTAAAATAAGGCTAGTCCGTTATCAACTTGAAAAAGTGGCACCGAGTCGGTGCGATCCATTTTTT
TGCTCACCTGTGATTGCTCCTACTCAAATACAAAAACATCAAATTTTCTGTCAATAAAGCATATTTATTT
ATATTTATTTTACAGGAAAGAATTACTAGTGAGCTCCAGCTTTTGTTCCCTTTAGTGAGGGTTAATTGCG
CGCTTGGCGTAATCATGGTCATAGCTGTTTCCTGTGTGAAATTGTTATCCGCTCACAATTCCACACAACA
TACGAGCCGGAAGCATAAAGTGTAAAGCCTGGGGTGCCTAATGAGTGAGCTAACTCACATTAATTGCGTT
GCGCTCACTGCCCGCTTTCCAGTCGGGAAACCTGTCGTGCCAGCTGCATTAATGAATCGGCCAACGCGCG
GGGAGAGGCGGTTTGCGTATTGGGCGCTCTTCCGCTTCCTCGCTCACTGACTCGCTGCGCTCGGTCGTTC
GGCTGCGGCGAGCGGTATCAGCTCACTCAAAGGCGGTAATACGGTTATCCACAGAATCAGGGGATAACGC
AGGAAAGAACATGTGAGCAAAAGGCCAGCAAAAGGCCAGGAACCGTAAAAAGGCCGCGTTGCTGGCGTTT
TTCCATAGGCTCCGCCCCCCTGACGAGCATCACAAAAATCGACGCTCAAGTCAGAGGTGGCGAAACCCGA
CAGGACTATAAAGATACCAGGCGTTTCCCCCTGGAAGCTCCCTCGTGCGCTCTCCTGTTCCGACCCTGCC
GCTTACCGGATACCTGTCCGCCTTTCTCCCTTCGGGAAGCGTGGCGCTTTCTCATAGCTCACGCTGTAGG
TATCTCAGTTCGGTGTAGGTCGTTCGCTCCAAGCTGGGCTGTGT
