>Addgene plasmid #221826 | pdU6-2_sgRNA2-5-HT2AR-isoformBFH | depositor partial sequence | sequence record 434284 | partial sequence
GTTCGACTTGCAGCCTGAAATACGGCACGAGTAGGAAAAGCCGAGTCAAATGCCGAATGCAGAGTCTCAT
TACAGCACAATCAACTCAAGAAAAACTCGACACTTTTTTACCATTTGCACTTAAATCCTTTTTTATTCGT
TATGTATACTTTTTTTGGTCCCTAACCAAAACAAAACCAAACTCTCTTAGTCGTGCCTCTATATTTAAAA
CTATCAATTTATTATAGTCAATAAATCGAACTGTGTTTTCAACAAACGAACAATAGGACACTTTGATTCT
AAAGGAAATTTTGAAAATCTTAAGCAGAGGGTTCTTAAGACCATTTGCCAATTCTTATAATTCTCAACTG
CTCTTTCCTGATGTTGATCATTTATATAGGTATGTTTTCCTCAATACTTCGGGAAAAGCCGCTAATTACA
GGTTTTAGAGCTAGAAATAGCAAGTTAAAATAAGGCTAGTCCGTTATCAACTTGAAAAAGTGGCACCGAG
TCGGTGCGATCCATTTTTTTGCTCACCTGTGATTGCTCCTACTCAAATACAAAAACATCAAATTTTCTGT
CAATAAAGCATATTTATTTATATTTATTTTACAGGAAAGAATTACTAGTGAGCTCCAGCTTTTGTTCCCT
TTAGTGAGGGTTAATTGCGCGCTTGGCGTAATCATGGTCATAGCTGTTTCCTGTGTGAAATTGTTATCCG
CTCACAATTCCACACAACATACGAGCCGGAAGCATAAAGTGTAAAGCCTGGGGTGCCTAATGAGTGAGCT
AACTCACATTAATTGCGTTGCGCTCACTGCCCGCTTTCCAGTCGGGAAACCTGTCGTGCCAGCTGCATTA
ATGAATCGGCCAACGCGCGGGGAGAGGCGGTTTGCGTATTGGGCGCTCTTCCGCTTCCTCGCTCACTGAC
TCGCTGCGCTCGGTCGTTCGGCTGCGGCGAGCGGTATCAGCTCACTCAAAGGCGGTAATACGGTTATCCA
CAGAATCAGGGGATAACGCAGGAAAGAACATGTGAGCAAAAGGCCAGCAAAAGGCCAGGAACCGTAAAAA
GGCCGCGTTGCTGGCGTTTTTCCATAGGCTCCGCCCCCCTGACGAGCATCACAAAAA
